Addgene plasmid #167146: pX020
Purpose: MoClo-compatible Level 0-CDS1 promoterless vector encoding Neonothopanus nambi caffeoylpiruvate nnCPH codon-optimised for expression in Nicotiana benthamiana
Depositing lab: Karen Sarkisyan. Depositing organization: Planta LLC. Publication: Plants with genetically encoded autoluminescence. Mitiouchkina T, Mishin AS, Somermeyer LG, Markina NM, Chepurnyh TV, Guglya EB, Karataeva TA, Palkina KA, Shakhova ES, Fakhranurova LI, Chekova SV, Tsarkova AS, Golubev YV, Negrebetsky VV, Dolgushin SA, Shalaev PV, Shlykov D, Melnik OA, Shipunova VO, Deyev SM, Bubyrev AI, Pushin AS, Choob VV, Dolgov SV, Kondrashov FA, Yampolsky IV, Sarkisyan KS. Nat Biotechnol. 2020 Apr 27. pii: 10.1038/s41587-020-0500-9. doi: 10.1038/s41587-020-0500-9. PubMed 32341562.
Backbone
  Vector backbone: Level0-CDS1-like
  Backbone size w/o insert (bp): 2248
  Vector type: Synthetic Biology
Growth in bacteria
  Bacterial resistance: Spectinomycin, 50 μg/mL
  Growth temperature: 37°C
  Growth strain: DH5alpha
  Copy number: High Copy
Gene/Insert
  Gene/Insert name: fungal caffeoylpiruvate hydrolase, nnCPH
  Species: Neonothopanus nambi
  Insert size (bp): 920
  Cloning method: Restriction Enzyme; 5′ cloning site BbsI (destroyed during cloning); 3′ cloning site BbsI (destroyed during cloning)
  Sequencing primers: 5′ gagcgaggaagcggaagagcgccc; 3′ accattattatcatgacattaacc
Resource information
  A portion of this plasmid was derived from a plasmid made by: Synthetic
Terms and licenses: Academic/Nonprofit Terms; Industry Terms: Not Available to Industry
How to cite: pX020 was a gift from Karen Sarkisyan (Addgene plasmid # 167146 ; http://n2t.net/addgene:167146 ; RRID:Addgene_167146)
