[The description below was written by a language model from this plasmid's Addgene catalogue record and pLannotate feature annotations shown in this document.]
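Description:
pX020 is a small synthetic-biology part plasmid (about 3.2 kb in the sequenced record) built on a MoClo-compatible Level 0 CDS1-type backbone. It is maintained in E. coli at high copy through a ColE1/pUC-type origin of replication and is selected with spectinomycin. Resistance comes from the aadA gene, which lies downstream of an annotated bla (AmpR) promoter. The short integrase, gentamicin acetyltransferase and lacI fragments picked up by the automated annotation look like remnants of the cassettes from which the backbone was assembled, not functional genes.

The payload is a roughly 920 bp synthetic coding sequence for nnCPH, the caffeoylpyruvate hydrolase of the bioluminescent fungus Neonothopanus nambi, codon-optimised for expression in Nicotiana benthamiana. The feature table does not annotate this insert, but the unannotated region before the resistance cassette is about the right size to hold it. The part was inserted using BbsI sites that were destroyed during cloning. As a Level 0 CDS1 module, it carries no promoter or terminator of its own and is not meant to be expressed from this plasmid. It instead serves as a standardised coding-sequence part that is released by Type IIS restriction and joined with promoter and terminator modules by Golden Gate assembly into higher-level transcription units, and ultimately into multigene plant expression constructs.

The associated work concerns plants with genetically encoded autoluminescence. In the fungal bioluminescence pathway, this hydrolase recycles the oxidised luciferin product back towards caffeic acid, and the part is intended for assembling that pathway in plants.
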