Features (pLannotate 1.2.2; 6 found; start..end, strand, type, name):
   1054..1158    +  promoter       AmpR promoter: bla
   1149..1229    -  CDS            int (fragment): INT2_ECOLX - Protein inferred from homology: Swiss-Prot protein existence level 3. Putative integrase believed to be involved in the insertion of antibiotic resistance genes into plasmids and transposons. From Escherichia coli.
   1317..1373    +  CDS            GmR (fragment): gentamycin acetyltransferase; aacC1; confers resistance to gentamycin
   1380..2168    +  CDS            aadA: S3AD_ECOLX - Experimental evidence at protein level: Swiss-Prot protein existence level 1. Mediates bacterial resistance to the antibiotics streptomycin and spectinomycin. From Escherichia coli.
   2342..2930    +  rep_origin     ori: high-copy-number ColE1/pMB1/pBR322/pUC origin of replication
   3113..3162    +  CDS            lacI (fragment): lac repressor; lacI; The lac repressor binds to the lac operator to inhibit transcription in E. coli. This inhibition can be relieved by adding lactose or isopropyl-β-D-thiogalactopyranoside (IPTG).
>Addgene plasmid #167146 | pX020 | addgene full sequence | sequence record 335229 | Addgene NGS Result
GGTCTCAAATGGCACCTATTTCATCCACGTGGAGCAGGTTGATAAGGTTCGTGGCTGTAGAAACTTCCCT
GGTTCATATTGGTGAGCCAATTGATGCAACGATGGACGTTGGCCTCGCCCGTAGAGAAGGTAAGACAATT
CAAGCATACGAAATAATCGGAAGCGGCAGTGCCCTCGATCTTTCTGCACAAGTCTCTAAGAACGTACTCA
CAGTTAGGGAATTGTTGATGCCGCTCAGTCGAGAAGAGATTAAGACCGTTCGATGCCTCGGCTTGAACTA
TCCGGTCCACGCCACAGAAGCTAACGTGGCCGTGCCGAAGTTTCCTAACCTGTTCTATAAGCCCGTAACA
TCATTGATTGGTCCAGGCGGTCTTATTACTATTCCCTCCGTCGTTCAACCCCCCAAGGAGCACCAGTCAG
ATTACGAGGCTGAGCTGGTTATAGTAATAGGTAAGGCAGCAAAGAACGTATCAGAGGATGAGGCTTTGGA
TTATGTATTGGGCTATACCGCTGCAAACGATATATCTTTCCGTAAGCATCAATTGGCTGTCAGTCAATGG
AGCTTCAGCAAGGGCTTTGATGGAACTAATCCACTTGGTCCCTGCTTGGTTTCCGCCTCCAGTATCCCTG
ACCCACAGGATATTCCAATACAGTGCAAATTGAATGGTGGAGTCGTCCAAAATGGCAACACCAGAGATCA
AATCTTCAACGTTAAGAAAACCATATCATTTCTTTCCCAGGGGACTACTTTGGAGCCCGGTTCCATTATC
CTTACCGGGACCCCAGATGGGGTGGGGTTCGTACGAAACCCGCCCCTGTATTTGAAGGATGGCGATGAGG
TTATGACTTGGATCGGTAGTGGAATCGGAACTCTCGCAAATACAGTTCGAGAAGAACAAACGTGCTTTGC
ATCAGGCGGCCACGAATAGCTTTGAGACCACGAAGTGGCTCTTCAGTGGACGAAAGGGCCTCGTGATACG
CCTATTTTTATAGGTTAATGTCATGATAATAATGGTTTCTTAGACGTCAGGTGGCACTTTTCGGGGAAAT
GTGCGCGGAACCCCTATTTGTTTATTTTTCTAAATACATTCAAATATGTATCCGCTCATGAGACAATAAC
CCTGATAAATGCTTCAATAATATTGAAAAAGGAAGAGTATGCGCTCACGCAACTGGTCCAGAACCTTGAC
CGAACGCAGCGGTGGTAACGGCGCAGTGGCGGTTTTCATGGCTTGTTATGACTGTTTTTTTTTGGGGTAC
AGTCTATGCCTCGGGCATCCAAGCAGCAAGCGCGTTACGCCGTGGGTCGATGTTTGATGTTATGGAGCAG
CAACGATGTTACGCAGCAGGGCAGTCGCCCTAAAACAAAGTTAAACATCATGAGGGAAGCGGTGATCGCC
GAAGTATCGACTCAACTATCAGAGGTAGTTGGCGTCATCGAGCGCCATCTCGAACCGACGTTGCTGGCCG
TACATTTGTACGGCTCCGCAGTGGATGGCGGCCTGAAGCCACACAGCGATATTGATTTGCTGGTTACGGT
GACCGTAAGGCTTGATGAAACAACGCGGCGAGCTTTGATCAACGACCTTTTGGAAACTTCGGCTTCCCCT
GGAGAGAGCGAGATTCTCCGCGCTGTAGAAGTCACCATTGTTGTGCACGACGACATCATTCCGTGGCGTT
ATCCAGCTAAGCGCGAACTGCAATTTGGAGAATGGCAGCGCAATGACATTCTTGCAGGTATCTTCGAGCC
AGCCACGATCGACATTGATCTGGCTATCTTGCTGACAAAAGCAAGAGAACATAGCGTTGCCTTGGTAGGT
CCAGCGGCGGAGGAACTCTTTGATCCGGTTCCTGAACAGGATCTATTTGAGGCGCTAAATGAAACCTTAA
CGCTATGGAACTCGCCGCCCGACTGGGCTGGCGATGAGCGAAATGTAGTGCTTACGTTGTCCCGCATTTG
GTACAGCGCAGTAACCGGCAAAATCGCGCCGAAGGATGTCGCTGCCGACTGGGCAATGGAGCGCCTGCCG
GCCCAGTATCAGCCCGTCATACTTGAAGCTAGACAGGCTTATCTTGGACAAGAAGAAGATCGCTTGGCCT
CGCGCGCAGATCAGTTGGAAGAATTTGTCCATTACGTAAAAGGCGAGATCACCAAGGTAGTCGGCAAATA
ACTGTCAGACCAAGTTTACTCATATATACTTTAGATTGATTTAAAACTTCATTTTTAATTTAAAAGGATC
TAGGTGAAGATCCTTTTTGATAATCTCATGACCAAAATCCCTTAACGTGAGTTTTCGTTCCACTGAGCGT
CAGACCCCGTAGAAAAGATCAAAGGATCTTCTTGAGATCCTTTTTTTCTGCGCGTAATCTGCTGCTTGCA
AACAAAAAAACCACCGCTACCAGCGGTGGTTTGTTTGCCGGATCAAGAGCTACCAACTCTTTTTCCGAAG
GTAACTGGCTTCAGCAGAGCGCAGATACCAAATACTGTTCTTCTAGTGTAGCCGTAGTTAGGCCACCACT
TCAAGAACTCTGTAGCACCGCCTACATACCTCGCTCTGCTAATCCTGTTACCAGTGGCTGCTGCCAGTGG
CGATAAGTCGTGTCTTACCGGGTTGGACTCAAGACGATAGTTACCGGATAAGGCGCAGCGGTCGGGCTGA
ACGGGGGGTTCGTGCACACAGCCCAGCTTGGAGCGAACGACCTACACCGAACTGAGATACCTACAGCGTG
AGCTATGAGAAAGCGCCACGCTTCCCGAAGGGAGAAAGGCGGACAGGTATCCGGTAAGCGGCAGGGTCGG
AACAGGAGAGCGCACGAGGGAGCTTCCAGGGGGAAACGCCTGGTATCTTTATAGTCCTGTCGGGTTTCGC
CACCTCTGACTTGAGCGTCGATTTTTGTGATGCTCGTCAGGGGGGCGGAGCCTATGGAAAAACGCCAGCA
ACGCGGCCTTTTTACGGTTCCTGGCCTTTTGCTGGCCTTTTGCTCACATGTTCTTTCCTGCGTTATCCCC
TGATTCTGTGGATAACCGTATTACCGCCTTTGAGTGAGCTGATACCGCTCGCCGCAGCCGAACGACCGAG
CGCAGCGAGTCAGTGAGCGAGGAAGCGGAAGAGCGCCCAATACGCAAACCGCCTCTCCCCGCGCGTTGGC
CGATTCATTAATCACTCTGT
